Addgene plasmid #144180: TFORF1507
Purpose: Lentiviral vector for overexpressing transcription factor ORFs with unique 24-bp barcodes. Barcodes facilitate identification of transcription factors in pooled screens.
Depositing lab: Feng Zhang. Depositing organization: Broad Institute. Publication: A transcription factor atlas of directed differentiation. Joung J, Ma S, Tay T, Geiger-Schuller KR, Kirchgatterer PC, Verdine VK, Guo B, Arias-Garcia MA, Allen WE, Singh A, Kuksenko O, Abudayyeh OO, Gootenberg JS, Fu Z, Macrae RK, Buenrostro JD, Regev A, Zhang F. Cell. 2023 Jan 5;186(1):209-229.e26. doi: 10.1016/j.cell.2022.11.026. PubMed 36608654.
Backbone
  Vector backbone: pLX_TRC317
  Backbone manufacturer: Broad Institute Genetic Perturbation Platform
  Backbone size w/o insert (bp): 8264
  Vector type: Mammalian Expression, Lentiviral
  Selectable markers: Puromycin
Growth in bacteria
  Bacterial resistance: Ampicillin, 100 μg/mL
  Growth temperature: 37°C
  Growth strain: NEB Stable
  Copy number: High Copy
Gene/Insert
  Gene/Insert name: HEY1
  Species: H. sapiens (human)
  Insert size (bp): 746
  Entrez Gene: HEY1 (a.k.a. BHLHb31, CHF2, HERP2, HESR1, HRT-1, NERP2, OAF1, hHRT1)
  Promoter: EF1a
  Cloning method: Unknown
  Sequencing primers: 5′ GGGTGGAGACTGAAGTTAGGCCAG; 3′ CACATAGCGTAAAAGGAGCAACATAG
Terms and licenses: Academic/Nonprofit Terms; Industry Terms: Not Available to Industry
Depositor comments: NM_001282851,ENST00000523976 . The transcription factor ORF portion of this plasmid was synthesized by Genewiz. Please test multiple small colonies in case of plasmid recombination. To make this collection available in a timely manner, a portion of this collection was not fully sequenced by Addgene. If an Addgene verified full plasmid sequence is not available, please contact us prior to placing an order to request the full sequence.
How to cite: TFORF1507 was a gift from Feng Zhang (Addgene plasmid # 144180 ; http://n2t.net/addgene:144180 ; RRID:Addgene_144180)
