[The description below was written by a language model from this plasmid's Addgene catalogue record and pLannotate feature annotations shown in this document.]
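Description:
TFORF1507 is a third-generation, self-inactivating lentiviral expression plasmid built on the pLX_TRC317 backbone from the Broad Institute Genetic Perturbation Platform. It carries the human transcription factor HEY1, a bHLH transcriptional repressor that acts downstream of Notch signaling. The plasmid is about 9.0 kb and is propagated in E. coli through a high-copy ColE1/pUC-type origin with ampicillin selection (AmpR). An f1 origin and remnants of a lac/lacZα cloning region flanked by T7 and T3 promoters are also present in the bacterial backbone. The depositor warns that the plasmid can recombine, which is a common issue with LTR-containing vectors.

The viral segment starts with an RSV promoter fused to a truncated HIV-1 5' LTR, which makes genomic RNA production in packaging cells Tat-independent. It is followed by the Ψ packaging signal with a gag fragment and the RRE for Rev-dependent nuclear export. An SV40 early promoter/origin drives the puromycin N-acetyltransferase gene, allowing selection of transduced mammalian cells. A cPPT/CTS element sits downstream of that cassette. The strong constitutive EF-1α promoter then drives the synthesized HEY1 ORF, recorded as a 746 bp insert corresponding to a specific annotated transcript isoform; the annotation tool matched only part of it to the reference protein. WPRE follows to enhance transcript expression, and the ΔU3 3' LTR inactivates the viral promoter after integration.

According to the record, each plasmid in this collection carries a unique 24-bp barcode. The barcode is not annotated in the feature table, so its position is not stated. It allows the overexpressed transcription factor to be identified in pooled screens, such as those aimed at directed cell differentiation.
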