Features (pLannotate 1.2.2; 31 found; start..end, strand, type, name):
      5..231     +  promoter       RSV promoter: Rous sarcoma virus enhancer/promoter
    232..412     +  LTR            5' LTR (truncated): truncated 5' long terminal repeat (LTR) from HIV-1
    459..584     +  misc_feature   HIV-1 Ψ: packaging signal of human immunodeficiency virus type 1
    568..931     +  CDS            HIV-1 gag (fragment): gag protein from human immunodeficiency virus 1; gag
   1077..1310    +  misc_feature   RRE: The Rev response element (RRE) of HIV-1 allows for Rev-dependent mRNA export from the nucleus to the cytoplasm.
   1687..1713    +  CDS            Rev (fragment): human immunodeficiency virus 1 (HIV-1) Rev protein; rev; enhances nuclear export of unspliced and incompletely spliced viral mRNAs
   1720..1743    +  promoter       SV40 promoter (fragment): SV40 early promoter
   1744..1815    +  promoter       SV40 promoter (fragment): SV40 enhancer and early promoter
   1839..1974    +  rep_origin     SV40 ori: SV40 origin of replication
   2020..2616    +  CDS            PuroR (fragment): puromycin N-acetyltransferase; pac from Streptomyces; confers resistance to puromycin
   2665..2782    +  misc_feature   cPPT/CTS: central polypurine tract and central termination sequence of HIV-1
   2847..2913    +  CDS            small t antigen (fragment): SV40 (simian virus 40) small t antigen
   2920..4098    +  promoter       EF-1α promoter: strong constitutive promoter for human elongation factor EF-1α
   4166..4756    +  CDS            HEY1 (fragment): HEY1_HUMAN - Also known as BHLHB31, CHF2, HERP2, HESR1, HRT1. Experimental evidence at protein level: Swiss-Prot protein existence level 1. Transcriptional repressor which binds preferentially to the canonical E box sequence 5'-CACGTG-3' (PubMed:11095750). Downstream effector of Notch signaling required for cardiovascular development. Specifically required for the Notch-induced endocardial epithelial to mesenchymal transition, which is itself criticial for cardiac valve and septum development. May be required in conjunction with HEY2 to specify arterial cell fate or identity. Promotes maintena
   4772..4825    +  promoter       U6 promoter (fragment): RNA polymerase III promoter for human U6 snRNA
   4867..5455    +  misc_feature   WPRE: woodchuck hepatitis virus posttranscriptional regulatory element
   5506..5525    +  misc_feature   cPPT/CTS (fragment): central polypurine tract and central termination sequence of HIV-1
   5527..5760    +  LTR            3' LTR (ΔU3): self-inactivating 3' long terminal repeat (LTR) from HIV-1
   5838..5959    +  polyA_signal   SV40 poly(A) signal: SV40 polyadenylation signal
   5999..6134    +  rep_origin     SV40 ori: SV40 origin of replication
   6155..6173    -  promoter       T7 promoter: promoter for bacteriophage T7 RNA polymerase
   6181..6336    +  CDS            lacZα (fragment): LacZα fragment of β-galactosidase; lacZ fragment
   6341..6769    +  rep_origin     f1 ori (sequence partly withheld): f1 bacteriophage origin of replication; arrow indicates direction of (+) strand synthesis
   6822..6926    +  promoter       AmpR promoter: bla
   6927..7787    +  CDS            AmpR: β-lactamase; bla; confers resistance to ampicillin, carbenicillin, and related antibiotics
   7958..8546    +  rep_origin     ori: high-copy-number ColE1/pMB1/pBR322/pUC origin of replication
   8729..8821    +  CDS            lacI (fragment): lac repressor; lacI; The lac repressor binds to the lac operator to inhibit transcription in E. coli. This inhibition can be relieved by adding lactose or isopropyl-β-D-thiogalactopyranoside (IPTG).
   8834..8855    +  protein_bind   CAP binding site: CAP binding activates transcription in the presence of cAMP. E. coli catabolite activator protein
   8870..8900    +  promoter       lac promoter: promoter for the E. coli lac operon
   8908..8924    +  protein_bind   lac operator: The lac repressor binds to the lac operator to inhibit transcription in E. coli. This inhibition can be relieved by adding lactose or isopropyl-β-D-thiogalactopyranoside (IPTG). lac repressor encoded by lacI
   8969..8987    +  promoter       T3 promoter: promoter for bacteriophage T3 RNA polymerase
>Addgene plasmid #144180 | TFORF1507 | addgene full sequence | sequence record 404073 | Addgene NGS Result
TTAATGTAGTCTTATGCAATACTCTTGTAGTCTTGCAACATGGTAACGATGAGTTAGCAACATGCCTTAC
AAGGAGAGAAAAAGCACCGTGCATGCCGATTGGTGGAAGTAAGGTGGTACGATCGTGCCTTATTAGGAAG
GCAACAGACGGGTCTGACATGGATTGGACGAACCACTGAATTGCCGCATTGCAGAGATATTGTATTTAAG
TGCCTAGCTCGATACATAAACGGGTCTCTCTGGTTAGACCAGATCTGAGCCTGGGAGCTCTCTGGCTAAC
TAGGGAACCCACTGCTTAAGCCTCAATAAAGCTTGCCTTGAGTGCTTCAAGTAGTGTGTGCCCGTCTGTT
GTGTGACTCTGGTAACTAGAGATCCCTCAGACCCTTTTAGTCAGTGTGGAAAATCTCTAGCAGTGGCGCC
CGAACAGGGACTTGAAAGCGAAAGGGAAACCAGAGGAGCTCTCTCGACGCAGGACTCGGCTTGCTGAAGC
GCGCACGGCAAGAGGCGAGGGGCGGCGACTGGTGAGTACGCCAAAAATTTTGACTAGCGGAGGCTAGAAG
GAGAGAGATGGGTGCGAGAGCGTCAGTATTAAGCGGGGGAGAATTAGATCGCGATGGGAAAAAATTCGGT
TAAGGCCAGGGGGAAAGAAAAAATATAAATTAAAACATATAGTATGGGCAAGCAGGGAGCTAGAACGATT
CGCAGTTAATCCTGGCCTGTTAGAAACATCAGAAGGCTGTAGACAAATACTGGGACAGCTACAACCATCC
CTTCAGACAGGATCAGAAGAACTTAGATCATTATATAATACAGTAGCAACCCTCTATTGTGTGCATCAAA
GGATAGAGATAAAAGACACCAAGGAAGCTTTAGACAAGATAGAGGAAGAGCAAAACAAAAGTAAGACCAC
CGCACAGCAAGCGGCCGCTGATCTTCAGACCTGGAGGAGGAGATATGAGGGACAATTGGAGAAGTGAATT
ATATAAATATAAAGTAGTAAAAATTGAACCATTAGGAGTAGCACCCACCAAGGCAAAGAGAAGAGTGGTG
CAGAGAGAAAAAAGAGCAGTGGGAATAGGAGCTTTGTTCCTTGGGTTCTTGGGAGCAGCAGGAAGCACTA
TGGGCGCAGCGTCAATGACGCTGACGGTACAGGCCAGACAATTATTGTCTGGTATAGTGCAGCAGCAGAA
CAATTTGCTGAGGGCTATTGAGGCGCAACAGCATCTGTTGCAACTCACAGTCTGGGGCATCAAGCAGCTC
CAGGCAAGAATCCTGGCTGTGGAAAGATACCTAAAGGATCAACAGCTCCTGGGGATTTGGGGTTGCTCTG
GAAAACTCATTTGCACCACTGCTGTGCCTTGGAATGCTAGTTGGAGTAATAAATCTCTGGAACAGATTTG
GAATCACACGACCTGGATGGAGTGGGACAGAGAAATTAACAATTACACAAGCTTAATACACTCCTTAATT
GAAGAATCGCAAAACCAGCAAGAAAAGAATGAACAAGAATTATTGGAATTAGATAAATGGGCAAGTTTGT
GGAATTGGTTTAACATAACAAATTGGCTGTGGTATATAAAATTATTCATAATGATAGTAGGAGGCTTGGT
AGGTTTAAGAATAGTTTTTGCTGTACTTTCTATAGTGAATAGAGTTAGGCAGGGATATTCACCATTATCG
TTTCAGACCCACCTCCCAACCCCGAGGGGACCCATGCATTGCATCTCAATTAGTCAGCAACCAGGTGTGG
AAAGTCCCCAGGCTCCCCAGCAGGCAGAAGTATGCAAAGCATGCGTCTCAATTAGTCAGCAACCATAGTC
CCGCCCCTAACTCCGCCCATCCCGCCCCTAACTCCGCCCAGTTCCGCCCATTCTCCGCCCCATGGCTGAC
TAATTTTTTTTATTTATGCAGAGGCCGAGGCCGCCTCGGCCTCTGAGCTATTCCAGAAGTAGTGAGGAGG
CTTTTTTGGAGGCCTAGGCTTTTGCAAAAAGCTTTCTAGAGGTACCACCGGAGCTTACCATGACCGAGTA
CAAGCCCACGGTGCGCCTCGCCACCCGCGACGACGTCCCCAGGGCCGTACGCACCCTCGCCGCCGCGTTC
GCCGACTACCCCGCCACGCGCCACACCGTCGATCCGGACCGCCACATCGAGCGGGTCACCGAGCTGCAAG
AACTCTTCCTCACGCGCGTCGGGCTCGACATCGGCAAGGTGTGGGTCGCGGACGACGGCGCCGCCGTGGC
GGTCTGGACCACGCCGGAGAGCGTCGAAGCGGGGGCGGTGTTCGCCGAGATCGGCCCGCGCATGGCCGAG
TTGAGCGGTTCCCGGCTGGCCGCGCAGCAACAGATGGAAGGCCTCCTGGCGCCGCACCGGCCCAAGGAGC
CCGCGTGGTTCCTGGCCACCGTCGGCGTCTCGCCCGACCACCAGGGCAAGGGTCTGGGCAGCGCCGTCGT
GCTCCCCGGAGTGGAGGCGGCCGAGCGCGCCGGGGTGCCCGCCTTCCTGGAGACCTCCGCGCCCCGCAAC
CTCCCCTTCTACGAGCGGCTCGGCTTCACCGTCACCGCCGACGTCGAGGTGCCCGAAGGACCGCGCACCT
GGTGCATGACCCGCAAGCCCGGTGCCAGTTAACGAATTCTAGATCTTGAGACAAATGGCAGTATTCATCC
ACAATTTTAAAAGAAAAGGGGGGATTGGGGGGTACAGTGCAGGGGAAAGAATAGTAGACATAATAGCAAC
AGACATACAAACTAAAGAATTACAAAAACAAATTACAAAAATTCAAAATTTTCGGGTTTATTACAGGGAC
AGCAGAGATCCACTTTGGCGCCGGCTCGAGGCCTGCAGGTGCAAAGATGGATAAAGTTTTAAACAGAGAG
GAATCTTTGCAGCTAATGGACCTTCTAGGTCTTGAAAGGAGTGGGAATTGGCTCCGGTGCCCGTCAGTGG
GCAGAGCGCACATCGCCCACAGTCCCCGAGAAGTTGGGGGGAGGGGTCGGCAATTGAACCGGTGCCTAGA
GAAGGTGGCGCGGGGTAAACTGGGAAAGTGATGTCGTGTACTGGCTCCGCCTTTTTCCCGAGGGTGGGGG
AGAACCGTATATAAGTGCAGTAGTCGCCGTGAACGTTCTTTTTCGCAACGGGTTTGCCGCCAGAACACAG
GTAAGTGCCGTGTGTGGTTCCCGCGGGCCTGGCCTCTTTACGGGTTATGGCCCTTGCGTGCCTTGAATTA
CTTCCACCTGGCTGCAGTACGTGATTCTTGATCCCGAGCTTCGGGTTGGAAGTGGGTGGGAGAGTTCGAG
GCCTTGCGCTTAAGGAGCCCCTTCGCCTCGTGCTTGAGTTGAGGCCTGGCCTGGGCGCTGGGGCCGCCGC
GTGCGAATCTGGTGGCACCTTCGCGCCTGTCTCGCTGCTTTCGATAAGTCTCTAGCCATTTAAAATTTTT
GATGACCTGCTGCGACGCTTTTTTTCTGGCAAGATAGTCTTGTAAATGCGGGCCAAGATCTGCACACTGG
TATTTCGGTTTTTGGGGCCGCGGGCGGCGACGGGGCCCGTGCGTCCCAGCGCACATGTTCGGCGAGGCGG
GGCCTGCGAGCGCGGCCACCGAGAATCGGACGGGGGTAGTCTCAAGCTGGCCGGCCTGCTCTGGTGCCTG
GCCTCGCGCCGCCGTGTATCGCCCCGCCCTGGGCGGCAAGGCTGGCCCGGTCGGCACCAGTTGCGTGAGC
GGAAAGATGGCCGCTTCCCGGCCCTGCTGCAGGGAGCTCAAAATGGAGGACGCGGCGCTCGGGAGAGCGG
GCGGGTGAGTCACCCACACAAAGGAAAAGGGCCTTTCCGTCCTCAGCCGTCGCTTCATGTGACTCCACGG
AGTACCGGGCGCCGTCCAGGCACCTCGATTAGTTCTCGAGCTTTTGGAGTACGTCGTCTTTAGGTTGGGG
GGAGGGGTTTTATGCGATGGAGTTTCCCCACACTGAGTGGGTGGAGACTGAAGTTAGGCCAGCTTGGCAC
TTGATGTAATTCTCCTTGGAATTTGCCCTTTTTGAGTTTGGATCTTGGTTCATTCTCAAGCCTCAGACAG
TGGTTCAAAGTTTTTTTCTTCCATTTCAGGTGTCGTGAGGCTAGCACCGCCACCATGCCTCTTGAGGAAA
GAAATGTATTCTGGTTAAGTAAAGGAAACCTAACGGGAGACCAAGGTTACTTTGACGCGCACGCCCTTGC
TATGGACTATCGGAGTTTGGGATTTCGGGAATGCCTGGCAGAAGTTGCGCGTTATCTGAGCATCATTGAA
GGACTAGATGCCTCTGACCCGCTTCGAGTTCGACTGGTTTCGCATCTCAACAACTACGCTTCCCAGCGGG
AAGCCGCGAGCGGCGCCCACGCGGGCCTCGGACACATTCCCTGGGGGACCGTCTTCGGACATCACCCGCA
CATCGCGCACCCGCTGTTGCTGCCCCAGAACGGCCACGGGAACGCGGGCACCACGGCCTCACCCACGGAA
CCGCACCACCAGGGCAGGCTGGGCTCGGCACATCCGGAGGCGCCTGCTTTGCGAGCGCCCCCTAGCGGCA
GCCTCGGACCGGTGCTCCCTGTGGTCACCTCCGCCTCCAAACTGTCGCCGCCTCTGCTCTCCTCAGTGGC
CTCCCTGTCGGCCTTCCCCTTCTCTTTCGGCTCCTTCCACTTACTGTCTCCCAATGCACTGAGCCCTTCA
GCACCCACGCAGGCTGCAAACCTTGGCAAGCCCTATAGACCTTGGGGGACGGAGATCGGAGCTTTTTAGT
AATGAACTAGTCCGTAACTTGAAAGTATTTCGATTTCTTGGCTTTATATATCTTGTGGAAAGGACGAGAG
GCAACATCATCGCCTCGACACACGCGTTAAGTCGACAATCAACCTCTGGATTACAAAATTTGTGAAAGAT
TGACTGGTATTCTTAACTATGTTGCTCCTTTTACGCTATGTGGATACGCTGCTTTAATGCCTTTGTATCA
TGCTATTGCTTCCCGTATGGCTTTCATTTTCTCCTCCTTGTATAAATCCTGGTTGCTGTCTCTTTATGAG
GAGTTGTGGCCCGTTGTCAGGCAACGTGGCGTGGTGTGCACTGTGTTTGCTGACGCAACCCCCACTGGTT
GGGGCATTGCCACCACCTGTCAGCTCCTTTCCGGGACTTTCGCTTTCCCCCTCCCTATTGCCACGGCGGA
ACTCATCGCCGCCTGCCTTGCCCGCTGCTGGACAGGGGCTCGGCTGTTGGGCACTGACAATTCCGTGGTG
TTGTCGGGGAAATCATCGTCCTTTCCTTGGCTGCTCGCCTGTGTTGCCACCTGGATTCTGCGCGGGACGT
CCTTCTGCTACGTCCCTTCGGCCCTCAATCCAGCGGACCTTCCTTCCCGCGGCCTGCTGCCGGCTCTGCG
GCCTCTTCCGCGTCTTCGCCTTCGCCCTCAGACGAGTCGGATCTCCCTTTGGGCCGCCTCCCCGCGTCGA
CTTTAAGACCAATGACTTACAAGGCAGCTGTAGATCTTAGCCACTTTTTAAAAGAAAAGGGGGGACTGGA
AGGGCTAATTCACTCCCAACGAAGACAAGATCTGCTTTTTGCTTGTACTGGGTCTCTCTGGTTAGACCAG
ATCTGAGCCTGGGAGCTCTCTGGCTAACTAGGGAACCCACTGCTTAAGCCTCAATAAAGCTTGCCTTGAG
TGCTTCAAGTAGTGTGTGCCCGTCTGTTGTGTGACTCTGGTAACTAGAGATCCCTCAGACCCTTTTAGTC
AGTGTGGAAAATCTCTAGCAGTACGTATAGTAGTTCATGTCATCTTATTATTCAGTATTTATAACTTGCA
AAGAAATGAATATCAGAGAGTGAGAGGAACTTGTTTATTGCAGCTTATAATGGTTACAAATAAAGCAATA
GCATCACAAATTTCACAAATAAAGCATTTTTTTCACTGCATTCTAGTTGTGGTTTGTCCAAACTCATCAA
TGTATCTTATCATGTCTGGCTCTAGCTATCCCGCCCCTAACTCCGCCCATCCCGCCCCTAACTCCGCCCA
GTTCCGCCCATTCTCCGCCCCATGGCTGACTAATTTTTTTTATTTATGCAGAGGCCGAGGCCGCCTCGGC
CTCTGAGCTATTCCAGAAGTAGTGAGGAGGCTTTTTTGGAGGCCTAGGGACGTACCCAATTCGCCCTATA
GTGAGTCGTATTACGCGCGCTCACTGGCCGTCGTTTTACAACGTCGTGACTGGGAAAACCCTGGCGTTAC
CCAACTTAATCGCCTTGCAGCACATCCCCCTTTCGCCAGCTGGCGTAATAGCGAAGAGGCCCGCACCGAT
CGCCCTTCCCAACAGTTGCGCAGCCTGAATGGCGAATGGG
[124 nt withheld, positions 6341-6464]
C
[91 nt withheld, positions 6466-6556]
A
[49 nt withheld, positions 6558-6606]
CCTTTGACGTTGGAGTCCACGTTCTTT
[37 nt withheld, positions 6634-6670]
ACCCTATCTCGGTCTATTCTTTTGATTTATAAGGGATTTTGCCGATTTCGGCCTATTGGTTAAAAAATGA
GCTGATTTAACAAAAATTTAACGCGAATTTTAACAAAATATTAACGCTTACAATTTAGGTGGCACTTTTC
GGGGAAATGTGCGCGGAACCCCTATTTGTTTATTTTTCTAAATACATTCAAATATGTATCCGCTCATGAG
ACAATAACCCTGATAAATGCTTCAATAATATTGAAAAAGGAAGAGTATGAGTATTCAACATTTCCGTGTC
GCCCTTATTCCCTTTTTTGCGGCATTTTGCCTTCCTGTTTTTGCTCACCCAGAAACGCTGGTGAAAGTAA
AAGATGCTGAAGATCAGTTGGGTGCACGAGTGGGTTACATCGAACTGGATCTCAACAGCGGTAAGATCCT
TGAGAGTTTTCGCCCCGAAGAACGTTTTCCAATGATGAGCACTTTTAAAGTTCTGCTATGTGGCGCGGTA
TTATCCCGTATTGACGCCGGGCAAGAGCAACTCGGTCGCCGCATACACTATTCTCAGAATGACTTGGTTG
AGTACTCACCAGTCACAGAAAAGCATCTTACGGATGGCATGACAGTAAGAGAATTATGCAGTGCTGCCAT
AACCATGAGTGATAACACTGCGGCCAACTTACTTCTGACAACGATCGGAGGACCGAAGGAGCTAACCGCT
TTTTTGCACAACATGGGGGATCATGTAACTCGCCTTGATCGTTGGGAACCGGAGCTGAATGAAGCCATAC
CAAACGACGAGCGTGACACCACGATGCCTGTAGCAATGGCAACAACGTTGCGCAAACTATTAACTGGCGA
ACTACTTACTCTAGCTTCCCGGCAACAATTAATAGACTGGATGGAGGCGGATAAAGTTGCAGGACCACTT
CTGCGCTCGGCCCTTCCGGCTGGCTGGTTTATTGCTGATAAATCTGGAGCCGGTGAGCGTGGGTCTCGCG
GTATCATTGCAGCACTGGGGCCAGATGGTAAGCCCTCCCGTATCGTAGTTATCTACACGACGGGGAGTCA
GGCAACTATGGATGAACGAAATAGACAGATCGCTGAGATAGGTGCCTCACTGATTAAGCATTGGTAACTG
TCAGACCAAGTTTACTCATATATACTTTAGATTGATTTAAAACTTCATTTTTAATTTAAAAGGATCTAGG
TGAAGATCCTTTTTGATAATCTCATGACCAAAATCCCTTAACGTGAGTTTTCGTTCCACTGAGCGTCAGA
CCCCGTAGAAAAGATCAAAGGATCTTCTTGAGATCCTTTTTTTCTGCGCGTAATCTGCTGCTTGCAAACA
AAAAAACCACCGCTACCAGCGGTGGTTTGTTTGCCGGATCAAGAGCTACCAACTCTTTTTCCGAAGGTAA
CTGGCTTCAGCAGAGCGCAGATACCAAATACTGTTCTTCTAGTGTAGCCGTAGTTAGGCCACCACTTCAA
GAACTCTGTAGCACCGCCTACATACCTCGCTCTGCTAATCCTGTTACCAGTGGCTGCTGCCAGTGGCGAT
AAGTCGTGTCTTACCGGGTTGGACTCAAGACGATAGTTACCGGATAAGGCGCAGCGGTCGGGCTGAACGG
GGGGTTCGTGCACACAGCCCAGCTTGGAGCGAACGACCTACACCGAACTGAGATACCTACAGCGTGAGCT
ATGAGAAAGCGCCACGCTTCCCGAAGGGAGAAAGGCGGACAGGTATCCGGTAAGCGGCAGGGTCGGAACA
GGAGAGCGCACGAGGGAGCTTCCAGGGGGAAACGCCTGGTATCTTTATAGTCCTGTCGGGTTTCGCCACC
TCTGACTTGAGCGTCGATTTTTGTGATGCTCGTCAGGGGGGCGGAGCCTATGGAAAAACGCCAGCAACGC
GGCCTTTTTACGGTTCCTGGCCTTTTGCTGGCCTTTTGCTCACATGTTCTTTCCTGCGTTATCCCCTGAT
TCTGTGGATAACCGTATTACCGCCTTTGAGTGAGCTGATACCGCTCGCCGCAGCCGAACGACCGAGCGCA
GCGAGTCAGTGAGCGAGGAAGCGGAAGAGCGCCCAATACGCAAACCGCCTCTCCCCGCGCGTTGGCCGAT
TCATTAATGCAGCTGGCACGACAGGTTTCCCGACTGGAAAGCGGGCAGTGAGCGCAACGCAATTAATGTG
AGTTAGCTCACTCATTAGGCACCCCAGGCTTTACACTTTATGCTTCCGGCTCGTATGTTGTGTGGAATTG
TGAGCGGATAACAATTTCACACAGGAAACAGCTATGACCATGATTACGCCAAGCGCGCAATTAACCCTCA
CTAAAGGGAACAAAAGCTGGAGCTGCAAGC
