>Addgene plasmid #144180 | TFORF1507 | depositor partial sequence | sequence record 284655 | Insert
ACCGCCACCATGCCTCTTGAGGAAAGAAATGTATTCTGGTTAAGTAAAGGAAACCTAACGGGAGACCAAG
GTTACTTTGACGCGCACGCCCTTGCTATGGACTATCGGAGTTTGGGATTTCGGGAATGCCTGGCAGAAGT
TGCGCGTTATCTGAGCATCATTGAAGGACTAGATGCCTCTGACCCGCTTCGAGTTCGACTGGTTTCGCAT
CTCAACAACTACGCTTCCCAGCGGGAAGCCGCGAGCGGCGCCCACGCGGGCCTCGGACACATTCCCTGGG
GGACCGTCTTCGGACATCACCCGCACATCGCGCACCCGCTGTTGCTGCCCCAGAACGGCCACGGGAACGC
GGGCACCACGGCCTCACCCACGGAACCGCACCACCAGGGCAGGCTGGGCTCGGCACATCCGGAGGCGCCT
GCTTTGCGAGCGCCCCCTAGCGGCAGCCTCGGACCGGTGCTCCCTGTGGTCACCTCCGCCTCCAAACTGT
CGCCGCCTCTGCTCTCCTCAGTGGCCTCCCTGTCGGCCTTCCCCTTCTCTTTCGGCTCCTTCCACTTACT
GTCTCCCAATGCACTGAGCCCTTCAGCACCCACGCAGGCTGCAAACCTTGGCAAGCCCTATAGACCTTGG
GGGACGGAGATCGGAGCTTTTTAGTAATGAACTAGTCCGTAACTTGAAAGTATTTCGATTTCTTGGCTTT
ATATATCTTGTGGAAAGGACGAGAGGCAACATCATCGCCTCGACAC
