>Addgene plasmid #144180 | TFORF1507 | depositor partial sequence | sequence record 284656 | Barcode
GAGGCAACATCATCGCCTCGACAC
